>Addgene plasmid #126128 | pBbB13c-GFP | addgene full sequence | sequence record 247068 | Addgene NGS Result
GACGTCTTGACAGCTAGCTCAGTCCTAGGTACTGTGCTAGCAGGTTTAATCGAATTCAAAAGATCTTTTA
AGAAGGAGATATACATATGAGTAAAGGAGAAGAACTTTTCACTGGAGTTGTCCCAATTCTTGTTGAATTA
GATGGTGATGTTAATGGGCACAAATTTTCTGTCAGTGGAGAGGGTGAAGGTGATGCAACATACGGAAAAC
TTACCCTTAAATTTATTTGCACTACTGGAAAACTACCTGTTCCGTGGCCAACACTTGTCACTACTTTCTC
TTATGGTGTTCAATGCTTTTCCCGTTATCCGGATCACATGAAACGGCATGACTTTTTCAAGAGTGCCATG
CCCGAAGGTTATGTACAGGAACGCACTATATCTTTCAAAGATGACGGGAACTACAAGACGCGTGCTGAAG
TCAAGTTTGAAGGTGATACCCTTGTTAATCGTATCGAGTTAAAAGGTATTGATTTTAAAGAAGATGGAAA
CATTCTCGGACACAAACTGGAGTACAACTATAACTCACACAATGTATACATCACGGCAGACAAACAAAAG
AATGGAATCAAAGCTAACTTCAAAATTCGCCACAACATTGAAGATGGCTCCGTTCAACTAGCAGACCATT
ATCAACAAAATACTCCAATTGGCGATGGCCCTGTCCTTTTACCAGACAACCATTACCTGTCCACACAATC
TGCCCTTTCGAAAGATCCCAACGAAAAGCGTGACCACATGGTCCTTCTTGAGTTTGTAACTGCTGCTGGG
ATTACACATGGCATGGATGAGCTCTACAAATAAGGATCCAAACTCGAGTAAGGATCTCCAGGCATCAAAT
AAAACGAAAGGCTCAGTCGAAAGACTGGGCCTTTCGTTTTATCTGTTGTTTGTCGGTGAACGCTCTCTAC
TAGAGTCACACTGGCTCACCTTCGGGTGGGCCTTTCTGCGTTTATACCTAGGCTACAGCCGATAGTCTGG
AACAGCGCACTTACGGGTTGCTGCGCAACCCAAGTGCTACCGGCGCGGCAGCGTGACCCGTGTCGGCGGC
TCCAACGGCTCGCCATCGTCCAGAAAACACGGCTCATCGGGCATCGGCAGGCGCTGCTGCCCGCGCCGTT
CCCATTCCTCCGTTTCGGTCAAGGCTGGCAGGTCTGGTTCCATGCCCGGAATGCCGGGCTGGCTGGGCGG
CTCCTCGCCGGGGCCGGTCGGTAGTTGCTGCTCGCCCGGATACAGGGTCGGGATGCGGCGCAGGTCGCCA
TGCCCCAACAGCGATTCGTCCTGGTCGTCGTGATCAACCACCACGGCGGCACTGAACACCGACAGGCGCA
ACTGGTCGCGGGGCTGGCCCCACGCCACGCGGTCATTGACCACGTAGGCCAACACGGTGCCGGGGCCGTT
GAGCTTCACGACGGAGATCCAGCGCTCGGCCACCAAGTCCTTGACTGCGTATTGGACCGTCCGCAAAGAA
CGTCCGATGAGCTTGGAAAGTGTCTTCTGGCTGACCACCACGGCGTTCTGGTGGCCCATCTGCGCCACGA
GGTGATGCAGCAGCATTGCCGCCGTGGGTTTCCTCGCAATAAGCCCGGCCCACGCCTCATGCGCTTTGCG
TTCCGTTTGCACCCAGTGACCGGGCTTGTTCTTGGCTTGAATGCCGATTTCTCTGGACTGCGTGGCCATG
CTTATCTCCATGCGGTAGGGGTGCCGCACGGTTGCGGCACCATGCGCAATCAGCTGCAACTTTTCGGCAG
CGCGACAACAATTATGCGTTGCGTAAAAGTGGCAGTCAATTACAGATTTTCTTTAACCTACGCAATGAGC
TATTGCGGGGGGTGCCGCAATGAGCTGTTGCGTACCCCCCTTTTTTAAGTTGTTGATTTTTAAGTCTTTC
GCATTTCGCCCTATATCTAGTTCTTTGGTGCCCAAAGAAGGGCACCCCTGCGGGGTTCCCCCACGCCTTC
GGCGCGGCTCCCCCTCCGGCAAAAAGTGGCCCCTCCGGGGCTTGTTGATCGACTGCGCGGCCTTCGGCCT
TGCCCAAGGTGGCGCTGCCCCCTTGGAACCCCCGCACTCGCCGCCGTGAGGCTCGGGGGGCAGGCGGGCG
GGCTTCGCCCTTCGACTGCCCCCACTCGCATAGGCTTGGGTCGTTCCAGGCGCGTCAAGGCCAAGCCGCT
GCGCGGTCGCTGCGCGAGCCTTGACCCGCCTTCCACTTGGTGTCCAACCGGCAAGCGAAGCGCGCAGGCC
GCAGGCCGGAGGCACTAGTGCTTGGATTCTCACCAATAAAAAACGCCCGGCGGCAACCGAGCGTTCTGAA
CAAATCCAGATGGAGTTCTGAGGTCATTACTGGATCTATCAACAGGAGTCCAAGCGAGCTCGATATCAAA
TTACGCCCCGCCCTGCCACTCATCGCAGTACTGTTGTAATTCATTAAGCATTCTGCCGACATGGAAGCCA
TCACAAACGGCATGATGAACCTGAATCGCCAGCGGCATCAGCACCTTGTCGCCTTGCGTATAATATTTGC
CCATGGTGAAAACGGGGGCGAAGAAGTTGTCCATATTGGCCACGTTTAAATCAAAACTGGTGAAACTCAC
CCAGGGATTGGCTGAGACGAAAAACATATTCTCAATAAACCCTTTAGGGAAATAGGCCAGGTTTTCACCG
TAACACGCCACATCTTGCGAATATATGTGTAGAAACTGCCGGAAATCGTCGTGGTATTCACTCCAGAGCG
ATGAAAACGTTTCAGTTTGCTCATGGAAAACGGTGTAACAAGGGTGAACACTATCCCATATCACCAGCTC
ACCGTCTTTCATTGCCATACGAAATTCCGGATGAGCATTCATCAGGCGGGCAAGAATGTGAATAAAGGCC
GGATAAAACTTGTGCTTATTTTTCTTTACGGTCTTTAAAAAGGCCGTAATATCCAGCTGAACGGTCTGGT
TATAGGTACATTGAGCAACTGACTGAAATGCCTCAAAATGTTCTTTACGATGCCATTGGGATATATCAAC
GGTGGTATATCCAGTGATTTTTTTCTCCATTTTAGCTTCCTTAGCTCCTGAAAATCTCGATAACTCAAAA
AATACGCCCGGTAGTGATCTTATTTCATTATGGTGAAAGTTGGAACCTCTTACGTGCCGATCAACGTCTC
ATTTTCGCCAGATATC
Features (pLannotate 1.2.2; 9 found; start..end, strand, type, name):
      7..31      +  promoter       J23119(SpeI) promoter (fragment): bacterial promoter (Registry of Standard Biological Parts BBa J23119) modified to end with an SpeI site
     87..800     +  CDS            &alpha;GFP: &alpha;GFP is a basic (constitutively fluorescent) long stokes shift fluorescent protein published in 1996, derived from Aequorea victoria.
    836..907     +  terminator     rrnB T1 terminator: transcription terminator T1 from the E. coli rrnB gene
    923..950     +  terminator     T7Te terminator: phage T7 early transcription terminator
   1017..1679    -  CDS            pBBR1 Rep: replication protein for the broad-host-range plasmid pBBR1 from Bordetella bronchiseptica
   1680..2253    -  rep_origin     pBBR1 oriV (fragment): replication origin of the broad-host-range plasmid pBBR1 from Bordetella bronchiseptica; requires the pBBR1 Rep protein for replication
   2266..2360    -  terminator     lambda t0 terminator: transcription terminator from phage lambda
   2384..3040    -  CDS            cat: CAT_ECOLX - Experimental evidence at protein level: Swiss-Prot protein existence level 1. This enzyme is an effector of chloramphenicol resistance in bacteria. From Escherichia coli. This protein is used as a marker in many commonly used cloning vectors, such as pACYC184.
   3041..3143    -  promoter       cat promoter: promoter of the E. coli cat gene encoding chloramphenicol acetyltransferase
