[The description below was written by a language model from this plasmid's Addgene catalogue record and pLannotate feature annotations shown in this document.]
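Description:
pBbB13c-GFP is a small bacterial expression plasmid built on the pBb (BglBrick) vector framework and intended for constitutive gene expression in Escherichia coli. The annotated full sequence is about 3.2 kb. Replication relies on the broad-host-range pBBR1 system, with the pBBR1 Rep protein coding sequence lying next to a fragment of its cognate oriV. The catalogue entry lists the plasmid as high copy. Selection is by chloramphenicol, conferred by a cat (chloramphenicol acetyltransferase) gene driven by its native promoter. The cat gene is followed by the lambda t0 terminator, which insulates the marker from the replication module.

The payload is a 717 bp synthetic GFPuv reporter, which the automated annotation identifies as an Aequorea victoria-derived GFP variant. The record gives the promoter as J23102, a member of the Anderson collection of synthetic constitutive sigma-70 promoters. The feature table instead labels the short promoter region upstream of the reporter as a fragment of the closely related J23119, which most likely reflects the near-identical sequences in this family rather than a real discrepancy. Downstream of GFP, tandem rrnB T1 and T7Te terminators stop transcription before it reads into the replication genes. No regulatory or repressor gene is annotated, consistent with inducer-independent expression.

Because the vector is BglBrick compatible, the GFP coding sequence can be swapped for other genes using standardised assembly. The depositor notes that this construct itself was made by In-Fusion cloning. It belongs to a set of vectors used to characterise and predict expression levels across promoter and origin combinations in E. coli, with GFP fluorescence reporting expression strength.
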