Addgene plasmid #126128: pBbB13c-GFP
Purpose: Constitutive expression vector for Escherichia coli. BglBrick compatible.
Depositing lab: Nigel Scrutton. Depositing organization: University of Manchester. Publication: SelProm: A Queryable and Predictive Expression Vector Selection Tool for Escherichia coli. Jervis AJ, Carbonell P, Taylor S, Sung R, Dunstan MS, Robinson CJ, Breitling R, Takano E, Scrutton NS. ACS Synth Biol. 2019 Mar 18. doi: 10.1021/acssynbio.8b00399. PubMed 30870592.
Backbone
  Vector backbone: pBb
  Backbone size w/o insert (bp): 2663
  Vector type: Bacterial Expression, Synthetic Biology
Growth in bacteria
  Bacterial resistance: Chloramphenicol, 25 μg/mL
  Growth temperature: 37°C
  Growth strain: DH5alpha
  Copy number: High Copy
Gene/Insert
  Gene/Insert name: GFPuv
  Species: Synthetic
  Insert size (bp): 717
  Promoter: J23102
  Cloning method: Unknown
  Sequencing primers: 5′ GGTAGTGATCTTATTTCATTATGGTG
Terms and licenses: Academic/Nonprofit Terms; Industry Terms: Not Available to Industry
Depositor comments: Cloning method was In-Fusion.
How to cite: pBbB13c-GFP was a gift from Nigel Scrutton (Addgene plasmid # 126128 ; http://n2t.net/addgene:126128 ; RRID:Addgene_126128)
